Addgene plasmid #146785: pT7-EGFP-C1-HsXRN1_1-1173_K
Purpose: Mammalian Expression of HsXRN1_1-1173
Depositing lab: Elisa Izaurralde. Depositing organization: Max Planck Institute for Developmental Biology. Publication: A direct interaction between DCP1 and XRN1 couples mRNA decapping to 5' exonucleolytic degradation. Braun JE, Truffault V, Boland A, Huntzinger E, Chang CT, Haas G, Weichenrieder O, Coles M, Izaurralde E. Nat Struct Mol Biol. 2012 Dec;19(12):1324-31. doi: 10.1038/nsmb.2413. Epub 2012 Nov 11. PubMed 23142987.
Backbone
  Vector backbone: Unknown
  Vector type: Mammalian Expression
Growth in bacteria
  Bacterial resistance: Kanamycin, 50 μg/mL
  Growth temperature: 37°C
  Growth strain: DH5alpha
  Copy number: High Copy
Gene/Insert
  Gene/Insert name: HsXRN1_1-1173
  Species: H. sapiens (human)
  Mutation: one silent mutation compared to the sequence given by NCBI : NM_019001.3.
  Entrez Gene: XRN1 (a.k.a. SEP1)
  Cloning method: Unknown
Terms and licenses: Academic/Nonprofit Terms; Industry Terms: Not Available to Industry
Depositor comments: Plasmids from this collection were made available to the research community and donated after the lab closed. Please note that the sequence provided by the depositing laboratory may be theoretical/predicted or based on Sanger sequencing results. There may be discrepancies between sequencing results obtained by Addgene and the depositor sequence. If an Addgene verified sequence is not available, please contact before placing your order to request that our lab fully sequence the plasmid.
How to cite: pT7-EGFP-C1-HsXRN1_1-1173_K was a gift from Elisa Izaurralde (Addgene plasmid # 146785 ; http://n2t.net/addgene:146785 ; RRID:Addgene_146785)
