[The description below was written by a language model from this plasmid's Addgene catalogue record and pLannotate feature annotations shown in this document.]
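Description:
pT7-EGFP-C1-HsXRN1_1-1173_K is an 8,290 nt mammalian expression plasmid encoding an N-terminally EGFP-tagged fragment of human XRN1 (also called SEP1), the major cytoplasmic 5'-3' exoribonuclease of mRNA decay. The catalogue lists the backbone as unknown, but the name and the annotated features match an EGFP-C1-style layout. A CMV immediate-early enhancer and promoter drive an EGFP coding sequence, which is followed by a short remnant of the multiple cloning site and then the XRN1 fragment, with an SV40 polyadenylation signal downstream. A bacteriophage T7 promoter sits between the CMV promoter and EGFP, so the same fusion could in principle also be transcribed by T7 RNA polymerase. The insert covers residues 1-1173, meaning the C-terminal portion of the full-length protein is absent, and it carries one silent mutation relative to the NCBI reference transcript.

Propagation in E. coli relies on a high-copy ColE1/pUC-type origin, and an f1 origin is also present. Selection comes from a single Tn5 NeoR/KanR gene placed behind tandem bacterial (bla) and SV40 early promoters and terminated by an HSV TK poly(A) signal. This gives kanamycin resistance in bacteria and allows G418 selection in mammalian cells. Several short annotations (an HIV-1 LTR fragment, SV40 large T antigen, ble and bGH poly(A) fragments) are probably incidental similarity hits or backbone remnants rather than functional parts.

The stated purpose is mammalian expression of this XRN1 truncation. The associated study concerns the interaction between DCP1 and XRN1 that couples decapping to 5' exonucleolytic degradation, so a GFP-tagged deletion construct of this kind would suit localisation or interaction-mapping experiments, although the record does not specify the exact use.
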