Features (pLannotate 1.2.2; 18 found; start..end, strand, type, name):
      1..304     +  enhancer       CMV enhancer: human cytomegalovirus immediate early enhancer
    305..508     +  promoter       CMV promoter: human cytomegalovirus (CMV) immediate early promoter
    504..537     +  LTR            5' LTR (truncated) (fragment): truncated 5' long terminal repeat (LTR) from HIV-1
    553..571     +  promoter       T7 promoter: promoter for bacteriophage T7 RNA polymerase
    605..1321    +  CDS            EGFP: EGFP is a basic (constitutively fluorescent) green fluorescent protein published in 1996, derived from Aequorea victoria. It is reported to be a rapidly-maturing weak dimer with moderate acid sensitivity.
   1322..1366    +  misc_feature   MCS (fragment): multiple cloning site
   1367..4921    +  CDS            XRN1 (fragment): XRN1_HUMAN - Also known as SEP1. Experimental evidence at protein level: Swiss-Prot protein existence level 1. Major 5'-3' exoribonuclease involved in mRNA decay. Required for the 5'-3'-processing of the G4 tetraplex-containing DNA and RNA substrates. The kinetic of hydrolysis is faster for G4 RNA tetraplex than for G4 DNA tetraplex and monomeric RNA tetraplex. Binds to RNA and DNA (By similarity). Plays a role in replication-dependent histone mRNA degradation. May act as a tumor suppressor protein in osteogenic sarcoma (OGS). From Homo sapiens (Human).
   4911..4995    +  CDS            large T antigen (fragment): large T antigen from SV40 (simian virus 40)
   5018..5139    +  polyA_signal   SV40 poly(A) signal: SV40 polyadenylation signal
   5173..5601    -  rep_origin     f1 ori (sequence partly withheld): f1 bacteriophage origin of replication; arrow indicates direction of (+) strand synthesis
   5628..5732    +  promoter       AmpR promoter: bla
   5734..6091    +  promoter       SV40 promoter: SV40 enhancer and early promoter
   6126..6920    +  CDS            NeoR/KanR: aminoglycoside phosphotransferase from Tn5; aph(3')-II (or nptII); confers resistance to neomycin, kanamycin, and G418 (Geneticin®)
   6941..7093    +  CDS            ble (fragment): BLE_KLEPN - Experimental evidence at protein level: Swiss-Prot protein existence level 1. Binding protein with a strong affinity to the bleomycin family of antibiotics. Binds to CL990; an antimitotic-antibiotic compound. From Klebsiella pneumoniae.
   7152..7199    +  polyA_signal   HSV TK poly(A) signal: herpes simplex virus thymidine kinase polyadenylation signal (Cole and Stacy, 1985)
   7290..7306    -  polyA_signal   bGH poly(A) signal (fragment): bovine growth hormone polyadenylation signal
   7528..8116    +  rep_origin     ori: high-copy-number ColE1/pMB1/pBR322/pUC origin of replication
   8231..8290    +  enhancer       CMV enhancer (fragment): human cytomegalovirus immediate early enhancer
>Addgene plasmid #146785 | pT7-EGFP-C1-HsXRN1_1-1173_K | addgene full sequence | sequence record 316934 | Addgene NGS Result
CGTTACATAACTTACGGTAAATGGCCCGCCTGGCTGACCGCCCAACGACCCCCGCCCATTGACGTCAATA
ATGACGTATGTTCCCATAGTAACGCCAATAGGGACTTTCCATTGACGTCAATGGGTGGAGTATTTACGGT
AAACTGCCCACTTGGCAGTACATCAAGTGTATCATATGCCAAGTACGCCCCCTATTGACGTCAATGACGG
TAAATGGCCCGCCTGGCATTATGCCCAGTACATGACCTTATGGGACTTTCCTACTTGGCAGTACATCTAC
GTATTAGTCATCGCTATTACCATGGTGATGCGGTTTTGGCAGTACATCAATGGGCGTGGATAGCGGTTTG
ACTCACGGGGATTTCCAAGTCTCCACCCCATTGACGTCAATGGGAGTTTGTTTTGGCACCAAAATCAACG
GGACTTTCCAAAATGTCGTAACAACTCCGCCCCATTGACGCAAATGGGCGGTAGGCGTGTACGGTGGGAG
GTCTATATAAGCAGAGCTCTCTGGCTAACTAGAGAACCCACTGCTTACTGGCTTATCGAAATTAATACGA
CTCACTATAGGGAGACCCAAGCTCTAGCGCTACCGGTCGCCACCATGGTGAGCAAGGGCGAGGAGCTGTT
CACCGGGGTGGTGCCCATCCTGGTCGAGCTGGACGGCGACGTAAACGGCCACAAGTTCAGCGTGTCCGGC
GAGGGCGAGGGCGATGCCACCTACGGCAAGCTGACCCTGAAGTTCATCTGCACCACCGGCAAGCTGCCCG
TGCCCTGGCCCACCCTCGTGACCACCCTGACCTACGGCGTGCAGTGCTTCAGCCGCTACCCCGACCACAT
GAAGCAGCACGACTTCTTCAAGTCCGCCATGCCCGAAGGCTACGTCCAGGAGCGCACCATCTTCTTCAAG
GACGACGGCAACTACAAGACCCGCGCCGAGGTGAAGTTCGAGGGCGACACCCTGGTGAACCGCATCGAGC
TGAAGGGCATCGACTTCAAGGAGGACGGCAACATCCTGGGGCACAAGCTGGAGTACAACTACAACAGCCA
CAACGTCTATATCATGGCCGACAAGCAGAAGAACGGCATCAAGGTGAACTTCAAGATCCGCCACAACATC
GAGGACGGCAGCGTGCAGCTCGCCGACCACTACCAGCAGAACACCCCCATCGGCGACGGCCCCGTGCTGC
TGCCCGACAACCACTACCTGAGCACCCAGTCCGCCCTGAGCAAAGACCCCAACGAGAAGCGCGATCACAT
GGTCCTGCTGGAGTTCGTGACCGCCGCCGGGATCACTCTCGGCATGGACGAGCTGTACAAGTCCGGACTC
AGATCTCGAGCTCAAGCTTCGAATTCTGCAGTCGACATGGGAGTCCCCAAGTTTTACAGATGGATCTCAG
AGCGGTATCCCTGTCTCAGCGAAGTGGTGAAAGAGCATCAGATTCCTGAATTTGACAACTTGTACCTGGA
TATGAATGGAATTATACATCAGTGCTCCCATCCTAATGATGATGATGTTCACTTTAGAATTTCAGATGAT
AAAATCTTTACTGATATTTTTCACTACCTGGAGGTGTTGTTTCGCATTATTAAACCCAGGAAAGTGTTCT
TTATGGCTGTAGATGGTGTGGCTCCTCGAGCAAAAATGAACCAGCAGCGTGGGAGGCGTTTTAGGTCAGC
AAAGGAGGCAGAAGACAAAATTAAAAAGGCAATAGAGAAGGGAGAAACTCTTCCTACAGAGGCCAGATTT
GATTCCAACTGTATCACACCAGGAACTGAATTTATGGCCAGGTTACATGAACATCTGAAGTATTTTGTAA
ATATGAAAATTTCCACAGACAAGTCATGGCAAGGAGTTACCATCTACTTCTCAGGCCATGAGACTCCTGG
AGAAGGAGAGCATAAAATCATGGAATTTATCAGATCCGAGAAAGCAAAGCCAGATCATGATCCAAACACC
AGACACTGTCTTTATGGTTTAGATGCTGACTTGATTATGCTTGGATTAACAAGTCATGAGGCACATTTTT
CTCTCTTAAGAGAAGAAGTTCGATTTGGTGGCAAAAAAACACAACGGGTATGTGCTCCAGAAGAAACTAC
ATTTCACCTTCTACACTTGTCTTTAATGAGAGAGTATATTGACTATGAGTTTTCAGTATTAAAAGAAAAG
ATCACATTTAAATATGATATTGAAAGGATAATAGATGATTGGATTTTGATGGGGTTTCTTGTTGGTAATG
ATTTTATCCCTCATCTACCTCATTTACATATTAATCATGATGCACTGCCTCTTCTTTATGGAACATATGT
TACCATCCTGCCAGAACTTGGGGGTTATATTAATGAAAGTGGGCACCTCAACTTACCTCGATTTGAGAAA
TACCTTGTGAAACTATCAGATTTTGATCGGGAGCACTTCAGTGAAGTTTTTGTGGACCTAAAATGGTTTG
AAAGCAAAGTTGGTAACAAGTACCTCAATGAAGCAGCAGGTGTCGCAGCAGAAGAAGCCAGGAACTACAA
GGAAAAGAAAAAGTTAAAGGGCCAGGAAAATTCTCTGTGTTGGACTGCTTTAGACAAAAATGAAGGCGAA
ATGATAACTTCTAAGGATAATTTAGAAGATGAGACTGAAGATGATGACCTATTTGAAACTGAGTTTAGAC
AATATAAAAGAACATATTACATGACGAAGATGGGGGTTGACGTAGTATCTGATGACTTTCTGGCTGATCA
AGCTGCATGTTATGTTCAGGCAATACAGTGGATTTTGCACTATTACTATCATGGAGTTCAGTCCTGGAGC
TGGTATTATCCTTATCATTATGCGCCTTTCCTGTCTGATATACACAACATCAGTACACTCAAAATCCATT
TTGAACTAGGAAAACCTTTTAAGCCATTTGAACAGCTTCTTGCTGTACTTCCAGCAGCCAGCAAAAATTT
ACTTCCTGCATGCTACCAGCATTTGATGACCAATGAAGACTCACCAATTATAGAATATTACCCACCTGAT
TTTAAAACTGACCTAAATGGGAAACAACAGGAATGGGAAGCTGTGGTGTTAATCCCTTTTATTGATGAGA
AGCGATTATTGGAAGCCATGGAGACATGTAACCACTCCCTCAAAAAGGAAGAGAGGAAAAGAAACCAACA
TAGTGAGTGCCTAATGTGCTGGTATGATAGAGACACAGAGTTTATCTATCCTTCTCCATGGCCAGAAAAG
TTCCCTGCCATAGAACGATGTTGTACAAGGTATAAAATAATATCCTTAGATGCTTGGCGTGTAGACATAA
ACAAAAACAAAATAACCAGAATTGACCAGAAAGCATTATATTTCTGTGGATTTCCTACTCTGAAACACAT
CAGACACAAATTTTTTTTGAAGAAAAGTGGTGTTCAAGTATTCCAGCAAAGCAGTCGTGGAGAAAACATG
ATGTTGGAAATCTTAGTGGATGCAGAATCAGATGAACTTACCGTAGAAAATGTAGCTTCATCAGTGCTTG
GAAAATCTGTCTTTGTTAATTGGCCTCACCTTGAGGAAGCTAGAGTCGTGGCTGTATCAGATGGAGAAAC
TAAGTTTTACTTGGAAGAACCTCCAGGAACACAGAAGCTTTATTCAGGAAGAACTGCCCCACCATCTAAA
GTGGTTCATCTTGGAGATAAAGAACAATCTAACTGGGCAAAAGAAGTACAAGGAATTTCAGAACACTACC
TGAGAAGAAAAGGAATAATAATAAATGAAACATCTGCAGTTGTGTATGCTCAGTTACTCACAGGTCGTAA
ATATCAAATAAATCAAAATGGTGAAGTTCGTCTAGAGAAACAGTGGTCAAAACAAGTTGTTCCTTTTGTT
TATCAAACTATTGTCAAGGACATCCGAGCTTTCGACTCCCGTTTCTCCAATATCAAAACATTGGATGATT
TGTTTCCTCTGAGAAGTATGGTCTTTATGCTGGGAACTCCCTATTATGGCTGCACTGGAGAAGTTCAGGA
TTCAGGTGATGTGATTACAGAAGGTAGGATTCGTGTGATTTTCAGCATTCCATGTGAACCCAATCTTGAT
GCTTTAATACAGAACCAGCATAAATATTCTATAAAGTACAACCCAGGATATGTGTTGGCCAGTCGCCTTG
GAGTGAGTGGATACCTTGTTTCAAGGTTTACAGGAAGTATTTTTATTGGAAGAGGATCTAGGAGAAACCC
TCATGGAGACCATAAAGCAAATGTGGGTTTAAATCTCAAATTCAACAAGAAAAATGAGGAGGTACCTGGA
TATACTAAGAAAGTTGGAAGTGAATGGATGTATTCATCTGCAGCAGAACAACTTCTGGCAGAGTACTTAG
AGAGAGCTCCAGAACTATTTAGTTATATAGCCAAAAATAGCCAAGAGGATGTGTTCTATGAAGATGACAT
TTGGCCTGGAGAAAATGAGAATGGTGCTGAAAAAGTTCAAGAAATTATTACTTGGCTAAAAGGACATCCT
GTCAGTACTTTATCTCGTTCTTCTTGTGATTTACAAATTCTGGATGCAGCTATTGTTGAGAAAATTGAGG
AAGAAGTCGAAAAGTGCAAGCAAAGAAAGAATAATAAGAAGGTGCGAGTAACAGTGAAACCCCATTTGCT
ATACAGACCTTTAGAACAGCAACATGGAGTCATTCCTGATCGGGATGCAGAATTTTGTCTTTTTGACCGT
GTTGTAAATGTGAGAGAAAACTTCTCAGTTCCAGTTGGCCTTCGAGGCACCATCATAGGAATAAAAGGAG
CTAATAGAGAAGCCGATGTACTATTTGAAGTATTATTTGATGAAGAATTTCCTGGAGGGTTAACAATAAG
ATGCTCACCTGGTAGAGGTTATCGACTGCCAACAAGTGCCTTGGTGAACCTTTCTTAAGGATCCACCGGA
TCTAGATAACTGATCATAATCAGCCATACCACATTTGTAGAGGTTTTACTTGCTTTAAAAAACCTCCCAC
ACCTCCCCCTGAACCTGAAACATAAAATGAATGCAATTGTTGTTGTTAACTTGTTTATTGCAGCTTATAA
TGGTTACAAATAAAGCAATAGCATCACAAATTTCACAAATAAAGCATTTTTTTCACTGCATTCTAGTTGT
GGTTTGTCCAAACTCATCAATGTATCTTAACGCGTAAATTGTAAGCGTTAATATTTTGTTAAAATTCGCG
TTAAATTTTTGTTAAATCAGCTCATTTTTTAACCAATAGGCCGAAATCGGCAAAATCCCTTATAAATCAA
AAGAATAGACCGAGATAGGGT
[37 nt withheld, positions 5272-5308]
AAAGAACGTGGACTCCAACGTCAAAGG
[49 nt withheld, positions 5336-5384]
T
[91 nt withheld, positions 5386-5476]
G
[124 nt withheld, positions 5478-5601]
CAGGTGGCACTTTTCGGGGAAATGTGCGCGGAACCCCTATTTGTTTATTTTTCTAAATACATTCAAATAT
GTATCCGCTCATGAGACAATAACCCTGATAAATGCTTCAATAATATTGAAAAAGGAAGAGTCCTGAGGCG
GAAAGAACCAGCTGTGGAATGTGTGTCAGTTAGGGTGTGGAAAGTCCCCAGGCTCCCCAGCAGGCAGAAG
TATGCAAAGCATGCATCTCAATTAGTCAGCAACCAGGTGTGGAAAGTCCCCAGGCTCCCCAGCAGGCAGA
AGTATGCAAAGCATGCATCTCAATTAGTCAGCAACCATAGTCCCGCCCCTAACTCCGCCCATCCCGCCCC
TAACTCCGCCCAGTTCCGCCCATTCTCCGCCCCATGGCTGACTAATTTTTTTTATTTATGCAGAGGCCGA
GGCCGCCTCGGCCTCTGAGCTATTCCAGAAGTAGTGAGGAGGCTTTTTTGGAGGCCTAGGCTTTTGCAAA
GATCGATCAAGAGACAGGATGAGGATCGTTTCGCATGATTGAACAAGATGGATTGCACGCAGGTTCTCCG
GCCGCTTGGGTGGAGAGGCTATTCGGCTATGACTGGGCACAACAGACAATCGGCTGCTCTGATGCCGCCG
TGTTCCGGCTGTCAGCGCAGGGGCGCCCGGTTCTTTTTGTCAAGACCGACCTGTCCGGTGCCCTGAATGA
ACTGCAAGACGAGGCAGCGCGGCTATCGTGGCTGGCCACGACGGGCGTTCCTTGCGCAGCTGTGCTCGAC
GTTGTCACTGAAGCGGGAAGGGACTGGCTGCTATTGGGCGAAGTGCCGGGGCAGGATCTCCTGTCATCTC
ACCTTGCTCCTGCCGAGAAAGTATCCATCATGGCTGATGCAATGCGGCGGCTGCATACGCTTGATCCGGC
TACCTGCCCATTCGACCACCAAGCGAAACATCGCATCGAGCGAGCACGTACTCGGATGGAAGCCGGTCTT
GTCGATCAGGATGATCTGGACGAAGAGCATCAGGGGCTCGCGCCAGCCGAACTGTTCGCCAGGCTCAAGG
CGAGCATGCCCGACGGCGAGGATCTCGTCGTGACCCATGGCGATGCCTGCTTGCCGAATATCATGGTGGA
AAATGGCCGCTTTTCTGGATTCATCGACTGTGGCCGGCTGGGTGTGGCGGACCGCTATCAGGACATAGCG
TTGGCTACCCGTGATATTGCTGAAGAGCTTGGCGGCGAATGGGCTGACCGCTTCCTCGTGCTTTACGGTA
TCGCCGCTCCCGATTCGCAGCGCATCGCCTTCTATCGCCTTCTTGACGAGTTCTTCTGAGCGGGACTCTG
GGGTTCGAAATGACCGACCAAGCGACGCCCAACCTGCCATCACGAGATTTCGATTCCACCGCCGCCTTCT
ATGAAAGGTTGGGCTTCGGAATCGTTTTCCGGGACGCCGGCTGGATGATCCTCCAGCGCGGGGATCTCAT
GCTGGAGTTCTTCGCCCACCCTAGGGGGAGGCTAACTGAAACACGGAAGGAGACAATACCGGAAGGAACC
CGCGCTATGACGGCAATAAAAAGACAGAATAAAACGCACGGTGTTGGGTCGTTTGTTCATAAACGCGGGG
TTCGGTCCCAGGGCTGGCACTCTGTCGATACCCCACCGAGACCCCATTGGGGCCAATACGCCCGCGTTTC
TTCCTTTTCCCCACCCCACCCCCCAAGTTCGGGTGAAGGCCCAGGGCTCGCAGCCAACGTCGGGGCGGCA
GGCCCTGCCATAGCCTCAGGTTACTCATATATACTTTAGATTGATTTAAAACTTCATTTTTAATTTAAAA
GGATCTAGGTGAAGATCCTTTTTGATAATCTCATGACCAAAATCCCTTAACGTGAGTTTTCGTTCCACTG
AGCGTCAGACCCCGTAGAAAAGATCAAAGGATCTTCTTGAGATCCTTTTTTTCTGCGCGTAATCTGCTGC
TTGCAAACAAAAAAACCACCGCTACCAGCGGTGGTTTGTTTGCCGGATCAAGAGCTACCAACTCTTTTTC
CGAAGGTAACTGGCTTCAGCAGAGCGCAGATACCAAATACTGTTCTTCTAGTGTAGCCGTAGTTAGGCCA
CCACTTCAAGAACTCTGTAGCACCGCCTACATACCTCGCTCTGCTAATCCTGTTACCAGTGGCTGCTGCC
AGTGGCGATAAGTCGTGTCTTACCGGGTTGGACTCAAGACGATAGTTACCGGATAAGGCGCAGCGGTCGG
GCTGAACGGGGGGTTCGTGCACACAGCCCAGCTTGGAGCGAACGACCTACACCGAACTGAGATACCTACA
GCGTGAGCTATGAGAAAGCGCCACGCTTCCCGAAGGGAGAAAGGCGGACAGGTATCCGGTAAGCGGCAGG
GTCGGAACAGGAGAGCGCACGAGGGAGCTTCCAGGGGGAAACGCCTGGTATCTTTATAGTCCTGTCGGGT
TTCGCCACCTCTGACTTGAGCGTCGATTTTTGTGATGCTCGTCAGGGGGGCGGAGCCTATGGAAAAACGC
CAGCAACGCGGCCTTTTTACGGTTCCTGGCCTTTTGCTGGCCTTTTGCTCACATGTTCTTTCCTGCGTTA
TCCCCTGATTCTGTGGATAACCGTATTACCGCCATGCATTAGTTATTAATAGTAATCAATTACGGGGTCA
TTAGTTCATAGCCCATATATGGAGTTCCG
